>Addgene plasmid #218569 | pro::EX1-2(intΔ4):GFP | addgene full sequence | sequence record 438717 | Addgene NGS Result
TACCCTACTACTTATATGTACAATATTAAAATGAAAACAATATATTGTGCTGAATAGGTTTATAGCGACA
TCTATGATAGAGCGCCACAATAACAAACAATTGCGTTTTATTATTACAAATCCAATTTTAAAAAAAGCGG
CAGAACCGGTCAAACCTAAAAGACTGATTACATAAATCTTATTCAAATTTCAAAAGTGCCCCAGGGGCTA
GTATCTACGACACACCGAGCGGCGAACTAATAACGCTCACTGAAGGGAACTCCGGTTCCCCGCCGGCGCG
CATGGGTGAGATTCCTTGAAGTTGAGTATTGGCCGTCCGCTCTACCGAAAGTTACGGGCACCATTCAACC
CGGTCCAGCACGGCGGCCGGGTAACCGACTTGCTGCCCCGAGAATTATGCAGCATTTTTTTGGTGTATGT
GGGCCCCAAATGAAGTGCAGGTCAAACCTTGACAGTGACGACAAATCGTTGGGCGGGTCCAGGGCGAATT
TTGCGACAACATGTCGAGGCTCAGCAGGACCGGCATGCAAGCTAGCTTACTAGTGATATTCTATAGTGTC
ACCTAAATGTATTCTAGACCAAGCATGCACAGCTGGCGTTCTCAGCCAGATCCAACGTTACACCACAATA
TATCCTGCCAAGATCTAATTCCGGGGATCGGAAATCCAGAAGCCCGAGAGGTTGCCGCCTTTCGGGCTTT
TTCTTTTTCAAAAAAAAAAATTTATAAAACGATCTGTTGCGGCCGGCCGCCGGGTTGTGGGCAAAGGCGC
TCGACGGTGGGCAACCGCTTGCGGTTGTCCACGGGCGGAGCCGGTGCGCGTAGCGCATTGTCCACAAGCC
AAGGGCGACCAATAATTGATATATATATTCATAATTGAAAAGCTAATTGAACATACTACTTGCTGTAACT
ACTTGCCGGAGCGAGGGGTGTTTGCAAGCTGTTGATCTGAAAGGGCTATTAGCGTTCTCACGTGCCTTTT
TGATTAGCGATTTCACGTGACCTTATTAGCGATTTCACGTACTCCGATTAGCGATTTCACGTACCCTGAT
TAGCGATTTCACGTGGATAGTTTTTGGAGCGGGCCGGAAAGCCCCGTGAATCAAGGCTTTGCGGGGCATT
AGCGGTTTCACGTGGATAACTACCCTCTATCCACAGGCTTCCGGGGATAAAAAAGCCCGCTCGACGGCGG
GCTGTTGGATGGGGATCGCCTGAATCGCCCCATCATCCAGCCAGAAAGTGAGGGAGCCACGGTTGATGAG
AGCTTTGTTGTAGGTGGACCAGTTGGTGATTTTGAACTTTTGCTTTGCCACGGAACGGTCTGCGTTGTCG
GGAAGATGCGTGATCTGATCCTTCAACTCAGCAAAAGTTCGATTTATTCAACAAAGCCACGTTGTGTCTC
AAAATCTCTGATGTTACATTGCACAAGATAAAAATATATCATCATGAACAATAAAACTGTCTGCTTACAT
AAACAGTAATACAAGGGGTGTTATGAGGGAAGCGGTGATCGCCGAAGTATCGACTCAACTATCAGAGGTA
GTTGGCGTCATCGAGCGCCATCTCGAACCGACGTTGCTGGCCGTACATTTGTACGGCTCCGCAGTGGATG
GCGGCCTGAAGCCACACAGTGATATTGATTTGCTGGTTACGGTGACCGTAAGGCTTGATGAAACAACGCG
GCGAGCTTTGATCAACGACCTTTTGGAAACTTCGGCTTCCCCTGGAGAGAGCGAGATTCTCCGCGCTGTA
GAAGTCACCATTGTTGTGCACGACGACATCATTCCGTGGCGTTATCCAGCTAAGCGCGAACTGCAATTTG
GAGAATGGCAGCGCAATGACATTCTTGCAGGTATCTTCGAGCCAGCCACGATCGACATTGATCTGGCTAT
CTTGCTGACAAAAGCAAGAGAACATAGCGTTGCCTTGGTAGGTCCAGCGGCGGAGGAACTCTTTGATCCG
GTTCCTGAACAGGATCTATTTGAGGCGCTAAATGAAACCTTAACGCTATGGAACTCGCCGCCCGACTGGG
CTGGCGATGAGCGAAATGTAGTGCTTACGTTGTCCCGCATTTGGTACAGCGCAGTAACCGGCAAAATCGC
GCCGAAGGATGTCGCTGCCGACTGGGCAATGGAGCGCCTGCCGGCCCAGTATCAGCCCGTCATACTTGAA
GCTAGGCAGGCTTATCTTGGACAAGAAGATCGCTTGGCCTCGCGCGCAGATCAGTTGGAAGAATTTGTTC
ACTACGTGAAAGGCGAGATCACCAAGGTAGTCGGCAAATAATCACTAGACCAATGTTACACATATATACT
TTAGATTGATTTAAAACTTCATTTTTAATTTAAAAGGATCTAGGTGAAGATCCTTTTTGATAATCTCATG
ACCAAAATCCCTTAACGTGAGTTTTCGTTCCACTGAGCGTCAGACCCCGTAGAAAAGATCAAAGGATCTT
CTTGAGATCCTTTTTTTCTGCGCGTAATCTGCTGCTTGCAAACAAAAAAACCACCGCTACCAGCGGTGGT
TTGTTTGCCGGATCAAGAGCTACCAACTCTTCTTCCGAAGGTAACTGGCTTCAGCAGAGCGCAGATACCA
AATACTGTTCTTCTAGTGTAGCCGTAGTTAGGCCACCACTTCAAGAACTCTGTAGCACCGCCTACATACC
TCGCTCTGCTAATCCTGTTACCAGTGGCTGCTGCCAGTGGCGATAAGTCGTGTCTTACCGGGTTGGACTC
AAGACGATAGTTACCGGATAAGGCGCAGCGGTCGGGCTGAACGGGGGGTTCGTGCACACAGCCCAGCTTG
GAGCGAACGACCTACACCGAACTGAGATACCTACAGCGTGAGCTATGAGAAAGCGCCACGCTTCCCGAAG
GGAGAAAGGCGGACAGGTATCCGGTAAGCGGCAGGGTCGGAACAGGAGAGCGCACGAGGGAGCTTCCAGG
GGGAAACGCCTGGTATCTTTATAGTCCTGTCGGGTTTCGCCACCTCTGACTTGAGCGTCGATTTTTGTGA
TGCTCGTCAGGGGGGCGGAGCCTATGGAAAAACGCCAGCAACGCGGCCTTTTTACGGTTCCTGGCCTTTT
GCTGGCCTTTTGCTCACATGAGATCTCAAACAAACACATACAGCGACTTAGTTTACCCGCCAATATATCC
TGTCAAGGCTCGAACTAGGCTCGGACGAAGTAAGCGGCCGCAACCTTAATTAAACACGGCGCGCCAACAG
CGATCGCACCAGGTACCTTGCATGCCGGTCCTGCTGAGCCTCGACATGTTGTCGCAAAATTCGCCCTGGA
CCCGCCCAACGATTTGTCGTCACTGTCAAGGTTTGACCTGCACTTCATTTGGGGCCCACATACACCAAAA
AAATGCTGCATAATTCTCGGGGCAGCAAGTCGGTTACCCGGCCGCCGTGCTGGACCGGGTTGAATGGTGC
CCGTAACTTTCGGTAGAGCGGACGGCCAATACTCAACTTCAAGGAATCTCACCCATGCGCGCCGGCGGGG
AACCGGAGTTCCCTTCAGTGAGCGTTATTAGTTCGCCGCTCGGTGTGTCGTAGATACTAGCCCCTGGGGC
ACTTTTGAAATTTGAATAAGATTTATGTAATCAGTCTTTTAGGTTTGACCGGTTCTGCCGCTTTTTTTAA
AATTGGATTTGTAATAATAAAACGCAATTGTTTGTTATTGTGGCGCTCTATCATAGATGTCGCTATAAAC
CTATTCAGCACAATATATTGTTTTCATTTTAATATTGTACATATAAGTAGTAGGGTACAATCAGTAAATT
GAACGGAGAATATTATTCATAAAAATACGATAGTAACGGGTGATATATTCATTAGAATGAACCGAAACCG
GCGGTAAGGATCTGAGCTACACATGCTCAGGTTTTTTACAACGTGCACAACAGAATTGAAAGCAAATATC
ATGCGATCATAGGCGTCTCGCATATCTCATTAAAGCAGGACTCTAGAGGATCATCAACCACTTTGTACAA
GAAAGCTGGGTCGGCGCGCCCACCCTTTTACTTGTACAACTCGTCCATACCGTAGAGGAAGAGGTGGTGG
CGGCCCTCGGAACGCTCGTACTGTTCGACAATGGTGTAATCCTCGTTGTGGGAGGTAATGTCCAACTTGG
TATCAACGTAGTAATAACCAGGCAATTGAACGGGTTTCTTGGCCATGTAGATGGTCTTAAACTCCACGAG
GTAATGTCCACCGTCCTTCAACTTCAATGCCTGGTGAATCTCGCCCTTCAACACTCCATCGCGGGGATAC
AAGCGCTCTGTTGAAGCCTCCCAGCCCATAGTCTTCTTCTGCATAACTGGGCCGTCTGGTGGGAAATTGG
TTCCACGCATTTTGACCTTGTAGATAAGCGTACCATCTTGAAGGGAGGAGTCTTGGGTGACTGTAACCAA
ACCACCGTCCTCGAAGTTCATAACGCGCTCCCACTTAAATCCTTCTGGGAAAGACAACTTCTTATAATCT
GGAATATCGGCTGGGTGTTTCACGTAAGCCTTGGAACCGTACATAAACTGTGGTGAGAGAATATCCCAAG
CGAAAGGAAGTGGTCCACCCTTGGTGACTTTCAACTTAGCTGTCTGAGTGCCCTCATATGGGCGGCCCTC
ACCCTCTCCTTCGATCTCGAACTCGTGGCCATTCATTGAGCCCTCCATACGGACTTTGAAGCACATAAAC
TCCTTGATCACAGCCATGTTATTATCCTCGGATGAAGCGGTGCCAGAGCTGCCACTACCGGTGCTTCCAG
TACCATGACCCAAGAAAAGGTGATGGCGACCCTCAGACCTCTCATATTGTTCAACGATGGTGTAGTCCTC
GTTGTGGGAGGTGATATCGAGTTTAGTGTCCACGTAGTAATAGCCGGGGAGTTGCACGGGCTTCTTAGCC
ATGTAGATGGTCTTGAACTCCACCAAGTAGTGGCCTCCATCCTTAAGTTTGAGAGCTTGGTGGATTTCAC
CCTTAAGAACGCCGTCTCTTGGGTAAAGCCTCTCAGTGGAGGCTTCCCAACCCATAGTTTTCTTTTGCAT
GACTGGACCATCGGGAGGAAAGTTTGTGCCTCTCATCTTCACCTTGTAGATCAAAGTGCCGTCCTGCAAA
CTAGAATCTTGGGTCACAGTCACAAGACCTCCATCCTCGAAGTTCATGACCCTTTCCCACTTGAAACCCT
CTGGGAAGGACAACTTTTTGTAATCGGGGATGTCAGCAGGATGCTTAACGTATGCCTTAGAGCCATACAT
GAATTGGGGGGACAAGATGTCCCAAGCGAAGGGCAAAGGACCACCCTTAGTCACTTTGAGCTTTGCGGTT
TGGGTGCCCTCGTAGGGTCTACCTTCACCCTCGCCCTCGATCTCGAACTCGTGACCGTTCATGGAACCTT
CCATCCTAACCTTGAATCTCATGAACTCTTTGATAACCTCCTCACCCTTGGAAACCATGGATCGGGCTGC
CGCAGCGGCAGCAGCCGCAGCAGGTTTGGTGAGGACATAAATGGCGTATATGATCCCAGGAATATACCCA
AGTAGCGTCAAAACCAAACATATCCAAAACTCAACCTGCAACAAAATTCATAATTTCAACTTTTAATTTC
TAGTGTGGATAAATGTAAAAAAAGAACCATATTTGACTAAAGTATAAGATTAATTAACCAAAATAAAACT
CAGTCTAAATATGAGAGGAAAGATAAATACCCCGCAACCAAATCTGAGAAAGACACCGAGTGGAGGCAAG
AGGATGGCGATAATAATATCAACGAAAGTAGCTGTACTCATTTTGGTGAAGGGGGCGGCCGCTGTAATTG
TAAATAGTAATTGTAATGTTGTTTGTTGTTTGTTGTTGTTGGTAATTGTTGTAAAAATACGCGGCCGCGG
AGCCTGCTTTTTTGTACAAACTTGTTGATGATCCCTGTTAATCAGAAAAACTCAGATTAATCGACAAATT
CGATCGCACAAACTAGAAACTAACACCAGATCTAGATAGAAATCACAAATCGAAGAGTAATTATTCGACA
AAACTCAAATTATTTGAACAAATCGGATGATATCTATGAAACCCTAATCGAGAATTAAGATGATATCTAA
CGATCAAACCCAGAAAATCGTCTTCGATCTAAGATTAACAGAATCTAAACCAAAGAACATATACGAAATT
GGGATCGAACGAAAACAAAATCGAAGATTTTGAGAGAATAAGGAACACAGAAATTTACCTTGATCACGGT
AGAGAGAATTGAGAGAAAGTTTTTAAGATTTTGAGAAATTGAAATCTGAATTGTGAAGAAGAAGAGCTCT
TTGGGTATTGTTTTATAGAAGAAGAAGAAGAAAAGACGAGGACGACTAGGTCACGAGAAAGCTAAGGCGG
TGAAGCAATAGCTAATAATAAAATGACACGTGTATTGAGCGTTGTTTACACGCAAAGTTGTTTTTGGCTA
ATTGCCTTATTTTTAGGTTGAGGAAAAGTATTTGTGCTTTGAGTTGATAAACACGACTCGTGTGTGCCGG
CTGCAACCACTTTGACGCCGTTTATTACTGACTCGTCGACAACCACAATTTCTAACGGTCGTCATAAGAT
CCAGCCGTTGAGATTTAACGATCGTTACGATTTATATTTTTTTAGCATTATCGTTTTATTTTTTAAATAT
ACGGTGGAGCTGAAAATTGGCAATAATTGAACCGTGGGTCCCACTGCATTGAAGCGTATTTCGTATTTTC
TAGAATTCTTCGTGCTTTATTTCTTTTCCTTTTTGTTTTTTTTTGCCATTTATCTAATGCAAGTGGGCTT
ATAAAATCAGTGAATTTCTTGGAAAAGTAACTTCTTTATCGTATAACATATTGTGAAATTATCCATTTCT
TTTAATTTTTTAGTGTTATTGGATATTTTTGTATGATTATTGATTTGCATAGGATAATGACTTTTGTATC
AAGTTGGTGAACAAGTCTCGTTAAAAAAGGCAAGTGGTTTGGTGACTCGATTTATTCTTGTTATTTAATT
CATATATCAATGGATCTTATTTGGGGCCTGGTCCATATTTAACACTCGTGTTCAGTCCAATGACCAATAA
TATTTTTTCATTAATAACAATGTAACAAGAATGATACACAAAACATTCTTTGAATAAGTTCGCTATGAAG
AAGGGAACTTATCCGGTCCTAGATCATCAGTTCATACAAACCTCCATAGAGTTCAACATCTTAAACAAGA
ATATCCTGATCTGAAGAATGTGGAGGCTTTAGTCCCTTGGATACTTGGGAGGCTGTGGAAGAACAGAAAC
GAGCTGGTGCTTAAAGGGAGGGAATTTGGAACCAATGAGGTATTAGTAAGGACACAAGAAGATGCAGATG
AGTGGATTAGAAGGAAAGAGGCTCAGAATGTAAGGAAAGCACCAACCACAACACCGTCGGGACAGACGAG
AAACATGGGAAGCTCCACCACAATCTTGGGTTAAGTGCAACTTTGATGGGGCATGGCCAACAGAAGGATT
AAAATGTGGCTTAGGGTGGGTGCTTCGCGATCATACAGGGAAGGTGTTATGGTTAGGTGCAAGAGCTGTG
GTAAAAGTAAGAAGCGTGCTGGAAGTAGAAGTGGAGGCTCTTAGATGGGCTGTGCTGTCATTATCCCGAT
TCAATTATAGGAAGATCATTTTTGAGGTGGATTCTCAGCAACTTGTGTCTTTGGTTACATGAAAGTTATG
CTTGTCAAGTCTCAATCCAATTATCCAAGACATAAAGTATCTACTTAGCAAGTTTGAGGATTTTATGCTT
GTGCATACAAGCCGAGAAGGAAATGGAGTGGCAGATAGAATAGCTAAGGAATCTCTTTCTTTTGAGAATT
ATGATCTAAAGTTGTATTCTATTGTACCAATTTGGGTTAAAAGCTCTGTTGAGCTAGACTCATATGCATA
CCTAAGAGATGTCGCAAACCAGCTCATGTCACCAAACAACAATTAGAGCCAATGTGAAATGGGGTGGGAG
TGTGACCACGTCAGGTGGGATTTGCCGTGAGAGGCCCTTCTTTATTGTTTGTTCCTTTTTCTTCAATTAT
TATTTTCAATAATAATGTAATTAAACTTATCATCAAATACAAATATTCGATAAATTAAAGGATCCTCTAC
AAGAAATATGAATATTGATAACACATAAGAATAGCAAAATTTTTGTAACTATTATTAAAAATAATATTCG
AGATTTGTTAACCATAGTATAACATTTGTAAACCACTAAACATAAAAGTAACGAGAAAATCTCCTAAAGC
AAAGTAACGTTTCTCTATATTTAGCGTTTTACAAAATTTATGTTAAAAAATTATGTTTAGCGTTTTACAA
AAATTATGCTAGAAAAGTTTATGTTTAGCGGAAATCTAAAATCACTTAAAACGCAAAAAATTAATCAGTA
CGTAGATTATTTTCCACAACTCTCTCTTACATACAAATTAACAAATAATGCATATCAGAATGACATAGTA
AAGTCGAGAAAATCATGGAATCGTAACGAAACTTCCTCGTCTCTCTCTGATAATTCATCCAACTCAAGTG
GTGTATTTTGTGGTTACATTTACATATATTGTCAACACCAACTGTCGAATTCATTAAATCGGCTAAAATA
CGTTGATGTGATTCTGGAAATATCTTTAGGACAGTATATGAGTTATTCATCTTGTTCATTTTCCACTTTC
CACTGCGGACACCATACGGACACACAACCGGTTCTGAAATGCGTCACGCTCTTCTTCCTTTCATTCCAAC
TTTAATACATGCATGAAGTCGTAGTTCGGAGTTCATACTAAATTTCGGTCACTTTGTAATAAGAAAACTA
TTAACATTTTTCTTTTTCTTTTTTTAAACGTTAGCTAGGCCTCAAAGTTTCACAAAAAAAAAAGAAAAAA
AAAAGCTAGGCGTCGAAATCCATAACTTCAAAAGGCCTTCTTACATTCATCCAATCTCCAAACTTCTGTC
TTCACGCATTTATTGCTCAGGGACATCATGTCGCTACTCACTGCCACTTATTTGAATTGACATCCATTCA
TTCCATACATATATATTACCTTCACTTAAAGTTGTAAGTATATAGAATTTTAAGCATTCCTGCCAAATAA
GTTTTGGATCGAACCTAAACTAACAAAGAGGTTACTGTTTTGTAACTTTCTTTTTTGATGTGGGGTCATT
CAAAGGGTTTACATGCATTTTACAATGGTCTGTGATGAATATGGAGGTTCAGTCTTTGGTAGATAAAACT
TGTTATGTGGCCTTAAACCAAATAGATTGTAGTTTGTACAATGACATATTTATGGTTATATTCGGTTTTC
CAATATGTTTAGGAATATATATCACCGTTTTTTTTTGGGTAGACATTTTAACGATTATAGAGGAAAATTT
TGAATGATGGCTGTACTGGGAAAAGAGTGTAAGTTGTGATCATCATATGTAATTTTATTTTGTGTGACAT
TATAACACTTCTTCCAAAAGACAAAAGTTTAGGTTAATTAATATAAGAAACCAATAAAGAATCATGAACA
AAGAGAGAACTTCTATCATTTTTGATATGAAATCGTCCGTTAAAATATTGTTCTTTGTGATCGCATATGC
TGTATGTACTTAGATTTGATCAATTAATCAACATTTACAACAAAATAAGATCAATTGTTTATAATGATGA
TCTAAGCGAATTTAGATTTGTTTGTTATTATAGAACTCATTACTAAACATTTAAGTTCCATTCTCGTTTA
AAACATGAACGCTAGTTTATGAAACTCAGAACCAACCATGTAAAACTCCACAAAATTTCTAGTAAAATGC
TTTTGTTCAAAATAATGAAAATCATAAAATTTTTTGATGAATTATGAATCCTAAAATCTATCTGAATTAA
ATATAGTTAACTACAAAAGAAATTGCCAAACATATATGTACGCACTTTGATCAAATAACTAGCTAGTCAG
CTTAGTTTGTTTTTTTCAATACATCCCCTATAAATCTATGTTATCCCTAATCAAGTATTACAATAAATGA
TACAGTAATAATAACCTTAATGAAAAAAACTTATCAAATTATCAGAGATAAGGAAAAAGAAAACACTAAT
AAAGTTGTTTTTTTGTGTGTCAAAGTTAAAATTTTAGAGGACAATAATAACATTAAGAAATTAAATCGTG
GCCAGTTTGCTAGTGAATATGTCGGCTTCATGAGCATAACTAAATAGGTATAAAAAAATAAAAATATCGG
AAAAAGAAAAGAGAAGGAAAAAAAAAGGAGAGGAAGAAGAAAAAGCTGTTCCTGTGCTTTAGCAGACCTT
TTGGTAGTTGTCCTGGTCGCTGATCATCCCTTTCCGACAACTCTGTTGCTCTTTCTCTCACGTTTGAGTC
TTAATCTTCGATTGTCCTTGGTCATCCTTAAGTTTTGTTTTTCTCTTTCGATTCATTTTCCAGATTTCTT
TTTATAGAAACCCGTCTCTTTGATTTGATTCCCCCCAAGAAAGGAAAGCAAAACAAAGAAGAGCAGCTGA
ATCAAGTAACTTTGTGGGTGTTTTTGAATTATCTGACTCGAGATAAAGAGCTTCGTTAAAAACGGAATCT
TTTTTAAGGTCGTATGCTTTGTTTGTCTCTCCGGAGATTCCGCGTGTGAAAAGTCGTGGTTTTTGATCTC
TTTGAGATACTTAAAATTTCCGAGAAATTGGCGGCTCTGTCGGAGATAAAAAGCTGAGATCTTGGAGTTC
CCCATTTCTGATTAACGATTCTCTCTGCTGTTACTTGAGCTAGGAAGCTATTAACAACTTGAGTGAAAGT
TTAGGGCTTTTGATGAAGCTCTCACGCAAAGAGCTTAGCTTTGTATAAGCTCAGATTCAGATTATTTATT
GGGTTTATTCTTCAGAGAAAGTAAAGTTGAGTGATCAACACCATGAAAGCTCCTTCATCAAATGGAGTTT
CTCCTAATCCTGTTGAAGGTTTGTGTGTTTCTCGTATCTGATAAATGTCAATCCTTTAGTAGAAGAAATT
CATTGCTGGATTTGAATAGATTCAAGTTTTAAGTAGAAGAGGTCACACATTTCTTCAGAATTGCTGGATT
TGAGAACCTGAATTGAATTGGTTTCGGTCATTTTCTGCTTAGAGAGTAAGCTAAGTTACTATTGTATTGG
TTTATAAAGACTGTGGCTTTGATGTTGTGTGAATGCAGGAGAAAGGGGCTCCATGGTGAGCAAGGGCGAG
GAGCTGTTCACCGGGGTGGTGCCCATCCTGGTCGAGCTGGACGGCGACGTAAACGGCCACAAGTTCAGCG
TGTCCGGCGAGGGCGAGGGCGATGCCACCTACGGCAAGCTGACCCTGAAGTTCATCTGCACCACCGGCAA
GCTGCCCGTGCCCTGGCCCACCCTCGTGACCACCTTCACCTACGGCGTGCAGTGCTTCAGCCGCTACCCC
GACCACATGAAGCAGCACGACTTCTTCAAGTCCGCCATGCCCGAAGGCTACGTCCAGGAGCGCACCATCT
TCTTCAAGGACGACGGCAACTACAAGACCCGCGCCGAGGTGAAGTTCGAGGGCGACACCCTGGTGAACCG
CATCGAGCTGAAGGGCATCGACTTCAAGGAGGACGGCAACATCCTGGGGCACAAGCTGGAGTACAACTAC
AACAGCCACAACGTCTATATCATGGCCGACAAGCAGAAGAACGGCATCAAGGTGAACTTCAAGATCCGCC
ACAACATCGAGGACGGCAGCGTGCAGCTCGCCGACCACTACCAGCAGAACACCCCCATCGGCGACGGCCC
CGTGCTGCTGCCCGACAACCACTACCTGAGCACCCAGTCCGCCCTGAGCAAAGACCCCAACGAGAAGCGC
GATCACATGGTCCTGCTGGAGTTCGTGACCGCCGCCGGGATCACTCACGGCATGGACGAGCTGTACAAGA
TTGCTGCAGCGGCCGAATTCAAGCGTGAAGAGCAAGCAAGGAAAGCTAAGGTGAACAATGAGAAAAAGAC
GGAAATAGTGAAACCAGAGAGTTGTAGCAATGAAGGAGATGTCAAGGATCTGAAAAGAAAGGACTCTGAG
GATGGAAACGAGGGTGAGGAAGAAGAAGCTTCTTCGAAACCGAAAAAGCCAAAAGTTGCTCTTTCTCATC
TTCAGGACATTGACGACACAGAAGCTGATCAAGAAGAAGAGTCAGGTGGATCCTAGATAACCTTTACCTT
CATTCCCTGTAAATTGGTACCCTGCAAAGCTTTCGTTCGTATCATCGGTTTCGACAACGTTCGTCAAGTT
CAATGCATCAGTTTCATTGCGCACACACCAGAATCCTACTGAGTTTGAGTATTATGGCATTGGGAAAACT
GTTTTTCTTGTACCATTTGTTGTGCTTGTAATTTACTGTGTTTTTTATTCGGTTTTCGCTATCGAACTGT
GAAATGGAAATGGATGGAGAAGAGTTAATGAATGATATGGTCCTTTTGTTCATTCTCAAATTAATATTAT
TTGTTTTTTCTCTTATTTGTTGTGTGTTGAATTTGAAATTATAAGAGATATGCAAACATTTTGTTTTGAG
TAAAAATGTGTCAAATCGTGGCCTCTAATGACCGAAGTTAATATGAGGAGTAAAACACTTGTAGTTGTAC
CATTATGCTTATTCACTAGGCAACAAATATATTTTCAGACCTAGAAAAGCTGCAAATGTTACTGAATACA
AGTATGTCCTCTTGTGTTTTAGACATTTATGAACTTTCCTTTATGTAATTTTCCAGAATCCTTGTCAGAT
TCTAATCATTGCTTTATAATTATAGTTATACTCATGGATTTGTAGTTGAGTATGAAAATATTTTTTAATG
CATTTTATGACTTGCCAATTGATTGACAACATGCATCAATCGACTAGTCGACGAGTCAGTAATAAACGGC
GTCAAAGTGGTTGCAGCCGGCACACACGAGTCGTGTTTATCAACTCAAAGCACAAATACTTTTCCTCAAC
CTAAAAATAAGGCAATTAGCCAAAAACAACTTTGCGTGTAAACAACGCTCAATACACGTGTCATTTTATT
ATTAGCTATTGCTTCACCGCCTTAGCTTTCTCGTGACCTAGTCGTCCTCGTCTTTTCTTCTTCTTCTTCT
ATAAAACAATACCCAAAGAGCTCTTCTTCTTCACAATTCAGATTTCAATTTCTCAAAATCTTAAAAACTT
TCTCTCAATTCTCTCTACCGTGATCAAGGTAAATTTCTGTGTTCCTTATTCTCTCAAAATCTTCGATTTT
GTTTTCGTTCGATCCCAATTTCGTATATGTTCTTTGGTTTAGATTCTGTTAATCTTAGATCGAAGACGAT
TTTCTGGGTTTGATCGTTAGATATCATCTTAATTCTCGATTAGGGTTTCATAGATATCATCCGATTTGTT
CAAATAATTTGAGTTTTGTCGAATAATTACTCTTCGATTTGTGATTTCTATCTAGATCTGGTGTTAGTTT
CTAGTTTGTGCGATCGAATTTGTAGATTAATCTGAGTTTTTCTGATTAACACCACACCAATCTGGTACCA
GAAAAGGGGAGAAGCAAAACCATGGGTAAAAAGCCTGAACTCACCGCGACGTCTGTCGAGAAGTTTCTGA
TCGAAAAGTTCGACAGCGTCTCCGACCTGATGCAGCTCTCGGAGGGCGAAGAATCTCGTGCTTTCAGCTT
CGATGTAGGAGGGCGTGGATATGTCCTGCGGGTAAATAGCTGCGCCGATGGTTTCTACAAAGATCGTTAT
GTTTATCGGCACTTTGCATCGGCCGCGCTCCCGATTCCGGAAGTGCTTGACATTGGGGCATTCAGCGAGA
GCCTGACCTATTGCATCTCCCGCCGTGCACAGGGTGTCACGTTGCAAGACCTGCCTGAAACCGAACTGCC
CGCTGTTCTGCAACCGGTCGCGGAGGCGATGGATGCCATCGCTGCGGCCGATCTTAGCCAGACGAGCGGG
TTCGGCCCATTCGGACCGCAAGGAATCGGTCAATACACTACATGGCGTGATTTCATATGCGCGATTGCTG
ATCCCCATGTGTATCACTGGCAAACTGTGATGGACGACACCGTCAGTGCGTCCGTCGCGCAGGCTCTCGA
TGAGCTGATGCTTTGGGCCGAGGACTGCCCCGAAGTCCGGCACCTCGTGCACGCGGATTTCGGCTCCAAC
AATGTCCTGACGGACAATGGCCGCATAACAGCGGTCATTGACTGGAGCGAGGCGATGTTCGGGGATTCCC
AATACGAGGTCGCCAACATCTTCTTCTGGAGGCCGTGGTTGGCTTGTATGGAGCAGCAGACGCGCTACTT
CGAGCGGAGGCATCCGGAGCTTGCAGGATCGCCGCGGCTCCGGGCGTATATGCTCCGCATTGGTCTTGAC
CAACTCTATCAGAGCTTGGTTGACGGCAATTTCGATGATGCAGCTTGGGCGCAGGGTCGATGCGACGCAA
TCGTCCGATCCGGAGCCGGGACTGTCGGGCGTACACAAATCGCCCGCAGAAGCGCGGCCGTCTGGACCGA
TGGCTGTGTAGAAGTACTCGCCGATAGTGGAAACCGACGCCCCAGCACTCGTCCGAGGGCAAAGGAATAG
ATGCATCCTGCTTTAATGAGATATGCGAGACGCCTATGATCGCATGATATTTGCTTTCAATTCTGTTGTG
CACGTTGTAAAAAACCTGAGCATGTGTAGCTCAGATCCTTACCGCCGGTTTCGGTTCATTCTAATGAATA
TATCACCCGTTACTATCGTATTTTTATGAATAATATTCTCCGTTCAATTTACTGATTG
Features (pLannotate 1.2.2; 17 found; start..end, strand, type, name):
    550..568     -  promoter       SP6 promoter: promoter for bacteriophage SP6 RNA polymerase
    618..640     -  misc_feature   LB T-DNA repeat: left border repeat from nopaline C58 T-DNA (truncated)
    767..1202    -  rep_origin     pSa ori: origin of replication from bacterial plasmid pSa
   1207..1308    -  CDS            TRA2_ECOLX (fragment): Protein predicted: Swiss-Prot protein existence level 4. Required for transposition of transposon Tn903. From Escherichia coli.
   1493..2278    +  CDS            aadA: S3AD_SHIFL - Experimental evidence at protein level: Swiss-Prot protein existence level 1. Mediates bacterial resistance to the antibiotics streptomycin and spectinomycin. From Shigella flexneri.
   2452..3040    +  rep_origin     ori: high-copy-number ColE1/pMB1/pBR322/pUC origin of replication
   3131..3155    -  misc_feature   RB T-DNA repeat: right border repeat from nopaline C58 T-DNA
   3251..3958    -  terminator     OCS terminator: octopine synthase terminator
   3977..4001    +  protein_bind   attB2: mutant version of attB; recombination site for the Gateway® BP reaction BP Clonase™
   4021..5448    -  CDS            tdTomato: tdTomato is a basic (constitutively fluorescent) orange fluorescent protein published in 2004, derived from Discosoma sp.. It is reported to be a somewhat slowly-maturing tandem dimer with low acid sensitivity.
   5485..5781    -  CDS            RCI2A: RCI2A_ARATH - Also known as LTI6A. Experimental evidence at transcript level: Swiss-Prot protein existence level 2. From Arabidopsis thaliana (Mouse-ear cress).
   5804..5859    -  misc_feature   TMV Ω: translational enhancer from the tobacco mosaic virus 5'-leader sequence (Gallie et al., 1988)
   5881..5905    -  protein_bind   attB1: mutant version of attB; recombination site for the Gateway® BP reaction BP Clonase™
  11183..11899   +  CDS            yEGFP: yEGFP is a fluorescent protein published in 1997.
  12208..12849   +  terminator     E9 terminator: terminator and polyadenylation signal from the pea rbcS-E9 gene
  13538..14560   +  CDS            HygR: aminoglycoside phosphotransferase from E. coli; aph(4)-Ia; confers resistance to hygromycin
  14568..517     +  terminator     OCS terminator (across the origin): octopine synthase terminator
