[The description below was written by a language model from this plasmid's Addgene catalogue record and pLannotate feature annotations shown in this document.]
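Description:
pro::EX1-2(intΔ4):GFP is a plant expression binary vector built by Golden Gate assembly in the pGGZ003 backbone, intended as a transcriptional reporter for the promoter of Arabidopsis thaliana ARF7 (AT5G20730, also known as NPH4). The backbone carries a high-copy ColE1/pUC-type origin for propagation in E. coli and a pSa origin, which supports replication in Agrobacterium when the required replication function is supplied in trans. Bacterial selection is through aadA, which confers spectinomycin (and streptomycin) resistance. Nopaline-type left and right T-DNA border repeats flank the plant payload, consistent with Agrobacterium-mediated delivery into plants.

The reporter unit comprises ARF7 genomic sequence followed by a GFP coding sequence (annotated as a yEGFP-like variant) and the pea rbcS-E9 terminator. The roughly 5 kb stretch upstream of GFP is not annotated in the feature table. From the name and catalogue entry it presumably holds the ARF7 promoter plus the exon 1 to exon 2 region, with a deletion of genomic nucleotides 254–343; "intΔ4" suggests this removes part of the intron. That design would suit testing whether intragenic sequence contributes to ARF7 expression, though the record does not state this.

The T-DNA also carries a hygromycin phosphotransferase gene with an OCS terminator for selecting transformed plants; its promoter is not annotated. A second, oppositely oriented cassette lies between attB1 and attB2 sites. It contains the TMV Ω translational enhancer, the small membrane protein RCI2A (LTI6A) placed upstream of tdTomato, and an OCS terminator. This likely provides a red plasma-membrane marker for outlining cells during imaging, but its promoter is not identified in the record.
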