Addgene plasmid #218569: pro::EX1-2(intΔ4):GFP
Purpose: Transcriptional reporter for ARF7 promoter
Depositing lab: Anthony Bishopp. Depositing organization: University of Nottingham.
Backbone
  Vector backbone: pGGZ003
  Vector type: Plant Expression
Growth in bacteria
  Bacterial resistance: Spectinomycin, 50 μg/mL
  Growth temperature: 37°C
  Growth strain: DH5alpha
  Copy number: High Copy
Gene/Insert
  Gene/Insert name: AT5G20730 (alt name: ARF7)
  Species: A. thaliana (mustard weed)
  Mutation: Deletion genomic sequence from 254nt-343nt
  Entrez Gene: NPH4 (a.k.a. AT5G20730, ARF7, AUXIN RESPONSE FACTOR 7, AUXIN-REGULATED TRANSCRIPTIONAL ACTIVATOR 7, AUXIN-RESPONSIVE TRANSCRIPTIONAL ACTIVATOR 7, BIP, BIPOSTO, IAA21, IAA23, IAA25, MASSUGU 1, MSG1, NON-PHOTOTROPHIC HYPOCOTYL, T1M15.130, T1M15_130, TIR5, TRANSPORT INHIBITOR RESPONSE 5, indole-3-acetic acid inducible 21, indole-3-acetic acid inducible 23, indole-3-acetic acid inducible 25)
  Cloning method: Golden Gate
Terms and licenses: Academic/Nonprofit Terms; Industry Terms: Not Available to Industry
How to cite: pro::EX1-2(intΔ4):GFP was a gift from Anthony Bishopp (Addgene plasmid # 218569 ; http://n2t.net/addgene:218569 ; RRID:Addgene_218569)
